>Addgene plasmid #154519 | pEPYC0CM0375 | addgene full sequence | sequence record 313975 | Addgene NGS Result
CTTACGTGCCCGATCAACTCGAGTGCCACCTGACGTCTAAGAAACCATTATTATCATGACATTAACCTAT
AAAAATAGGCGTATCACGAGGCAGAATTTCAGATAAAAAAAATCCTTAGCTTTCGCTAAGGATGATTTCT
GGAATTCGGTCTCAGGAGGGAGGCGTGTCGTTTTAGTGAGGTCAGAAGATCAAAGGGCTATCAGAAGATC
AAAGGGCTATCAGAAGATCAAAGGGCTACTATATAAGGTTTTGCTATTCATTGAAAGCAGTAGTGACTGA
TTTGTATATAATGTACTCGAGACCCTGCAGTCCGGCAAAAAAGGGCAAGGTGTCACCACCCTGCCCTTTT
TCTTTAAAACCGAAAAGATTACTTCGCGTTATGCAGGCTTCCTCGCTCACTGACTCGCTGCGCTCGGTCG
TTCGGCTGCGGCGAGCGGTATCAGCTCACTCAAAGGCGGTAATACGGTTATCCACAGAATCAGGGGATAA
CGCAGGAAAGAACATGTGAGCAAAAGGCCAGCAAAAGGCCAGGAACCGTAAAAAGGCCGCGTTGCTGGCG
TTTTTCCACAGGCTCCGCCCCCCTGACGAGCATCACAAAAATCGACGCTCAAGTCAGAGGTGGCGAAACC
CGACAGGACTATAAAGATACCAGGCGTTTCCCCCTGGAAGCTCCCTCGTGCGCTCTCCTGTTCCGACCCT
GCCGCTTACCGGATACCTGTCCGCCTTTCTCCCTTCGGGAAGCGTGGCGCTTTCTCATAGCTCACGCTGT
AGGTATCTCAGTTCGGTGTAGGTCGTTCGCTCCAAGCTGGGCTGTGTGCACGAACCCCCCGTTCAGCCCG
ACCGCTGCGCCTTATCCGGTAACTATCGTCTTGAGTCCAACCCGGTAAGACACGACTTATCGCCACTGGC
AGCAGCCACTGGTAACAGGATTAGCAGAGCGAGGTATGTAGGCGGTGCTACAGAGTTCTTGAAGTGGTGG
CCTAACTACGGCTACACTAGAAGAACAGTATTTGGTATCTGCGCTCTGCTGAAGCCAGTTACCTTCGGAA
AAAGAGTTGGTAGCTCTTGATCCGGCAAACAAACCACCGCTGGTAGCGGTGGTTTTTTTGTTTGCAAGCA
GCAGATTACGCGCAGAAAAAAAGGATCTCAAGAAGATCCTTTGATCTTTTCTACGGGGTCTGACGCTCAG
TGGAACGAAAACTCACGTTAAGGGATTTTGGTCATGAGATTATCAAAAAGGATCTTCACCTAGATCCTTT
TAAATTAAAAATGAAGTTTTAAATCAATCTAAAGTATATATGAGTAAACTTGGTCTGACAGCTCGAGGCT
TGGATTCTCACCAATAAAAAACGCCCGGCGGCAACCGAGCGTTCTGAACAAATCCAGATGGAGTTCTGAG
GTCATTACTGGATCTATCAACAGGAGTCCAAGCGAGCTCGATATCAAATTACGCCCCGCCCTGCCACTCA
TCGCAGTACTGTTGTAATTCATTAAGCATTCTGCCGACATGGAAGCCATCACAAACGGCATGATGAACCT
GAATCGCCAGCGGCATCAGCACCTTGTCGCCTTGCGTATAATATTTGCCCATGGTGAAAACGGGGGCGAA
GAAGTTGTCCATATTGGCCACGTTTAAATCAAAACTGGTGAAACTCACCCAGGGATTGGCTGAGACGAAA
AACATATTCTCAATAAACCCTTTAGGGAAATAGGCCAGGTTTTCACCGTAACACGCCACATCTTGCGAAT
ATATGTGTAGAAACTGCCGGAAATCGTCGTGGTATTCACTCCAGAGCGATGAAAACGTTTCAGTTTGCTC
ATGGAAAACGGTGTAACAAGGGTGAACACTATCCCATATCACCAGCTCACCGTCTTTCATTGCCATACGA
AATTCCGGATGAGCATTCATCAGGCGGGCAAGAATGTGAATAAAGGCCGGATAAAACTTGTGCTTATTTT
TCTTTACGGTCTTTAAAAAGGCCGTAATATCCAGCTGAACGGTCTGGTTATAGGTACATTGAGCAACTGA
CTGAAATGCCTCAAAATGTTCTTTACGATGCCATTGGGATATATCAACGGTGGTATATCCAGTGATTTTT
TTCTCCATTTTAGCTTCCTTAGCTCCTGAAAATCTCGATAACTCAAAAAATACGCCCGGTAGTGATCTTA
TTTCATTATGGTGAAAGTTGGAACCT
Features (pLannotate 1.2.2; 6 found; start..end, strand, type, name):
     96..139     -  terminator     bacterial terminator: putative bacterial transcription terminator
    311..368     +  terminator     his operon terminator: This putative transcriptin terminator from the E. coli his operon has a 2-bp deletion introduced during synthesis. Its efficiency has not been determined.
    563..1151    -  rep_origin     ori: high-copy-number ColE1/pMB1/pBR322/pUC origin of replication
   1334..1428    -  terminator     lambda t0 terminator: transcription terminator from phage lambda
   1452..2108    -  CDS            cat: CAT_ECOLX - Experimental evidence at protein level: Swiss-Prot protein existence level 1. This enzyme is an effector of chloramphenicol resistance in bacteria. From Escherichia coli. This protein is used as a marker in many commonly used cloning vectors, such as pACYC184.
   2109..10      -  promoter       cat promoter (across the origin): promoter of the E. coli cat gene encoding chloramphenicol acetyltransferase
