[The description below was written by a language model from this plasmid's Addgene catalogue record and pLannotate feature annotations shown in this document.]
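Description:
pEPYC0CM0375 is a small (about 2.2 kb) synthetic-biology plasmid that holds a Phytobricks Level 0 standard part in the pUAP1 universal acceptor backbone. It is maintained in E. coli through a high-copy ColE1/pUC-type origin of replication and selected with chloramphenicol, with resistance provided by the cat gene (chloramphenicol acetyltransferase) driven by its native cat promoter and followed by the phage lambda t0 terminator. Two further annotated elements, a putative bacterial terminator and a his operon terminator, lie on either side of an unannotated stretch that is probably the cloning position. There they would insulate the cloned part from read-through transcription from the backbone.

The insert is MinSyn_016, a fully synthetic sequence that the associated work on rational design of minimal synthetic plant promoters indicates is one member of a series of such promoters. The automated feature table does not annotate the insert itself, so its length, internal motifs and any transcription factor binding sites or core promoter elements are not stated in the record. The part was cloned using BpiI, a Type IIS enzyme, and both sites were destroyed in the process, as is typical of Golden Gate-style domestication into a Level 0 acceptor. The plasmid carries no plant selection marker, reporter or T-DNA elements. It therefore serves as a storage and donor vector, from which the promoter part would be released and combined with coding sequences, terminators and other standard parts in hierarchical Type IIS assembly to build plant transcription units with defined expression characteristics.
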