Addgene plasmid #154519: pEPYC0CM0375
Purpose: Phytobricks Level 0 part
Depositing lab: Nicola Patron. Depositing organization: Earlham Institute. Publication: Rational design of minimal synthetic promoters for plants. Cai YM, Kallam K, Tidd H, Gendarini G, Salzman A, Patron NJ. Nucleic Acids Res. 2020 Aug 28. pii: 5897334. doi: 10.1093/nar/gkaa682. PubMed 32856047.
Backbone
  Vector backbone: pUAP1
  Vector type: Synthetic Biology
Growth in bacteria
  Bacterial resistance: Chloramphenicol, 25 μg/mL
  Growth temperature: 37°C
  Growth strain: NEB Stable
  Copy number: High Copy
Gene/Insert
  Gene/Insert name: MinSyn_016
  Species: Synthetic
  Cloning method: Restriction Enzyme; 5′ cloning site BpiI (destroyed during cloning); 3′ cloning site BpiI (destroyed during cloning)
Terms and licenses: Academic/Nonprofit Terms; Industry Terms: Not Available to Industry
Depositor comments: Please visit https://www.biorxiv.org/content/10.1101/2020.05.14.095406v1 for bioRxiv preprint.
How to cite: pEPYC0CM0375 was a gift from Nicola Patron (Addgene plasmid # 154519 ; http://n2t.net/addgene:154519 ; RRID:Addgene_154519)
